Addgene plasmid #232178: pLV-UbC-Tet1c-dCas9
Purpose: Lentiviral cassette that expresses Tet1c-dCas9 fusion with a short linker in mammalian cells
Depositing lab: Charles Gersbach. Depositing organization: Duke University. Publication: Activation of the imprinted Prader-Willi syndrome locus by CRISPR-based epigenome editing. Rohm D, Black JB, McCutcheon SR, Barrera A, Berry SS, Morone DJ, Nuttle X, de Esch CE, Tai DJC, Talkowski ME, Iglesias N, Gersbach CA. Cell Genom. 2025 Feb 12;5(2):100770. doi: 10.1016/j.xgen.2025.100770. PubMed 39947136.
Backbone
  Vector backbone: FUGW
  Backbone size w/o insert (bp): 7000
  Total vector size (bp): 16200
  Vector type: Mammalian Expression, Lentiviral
  Selectable markers: Blasticidin
Growth in bacteria
  Bacterial resistance: Ampicillin, 100 μg/mL
  Growth temperature: 37°C
  Growth strain: NEB Stable
  Copy number: Unknown
Gene/Insert
  Gene/Insert name: Tet1 catalytic domain - dead Cas9 - 2A - BlastR (alt name: TET1 catalytic domain)
  Species: H. sapiens (human); S. pyogenes
  Insert size (bp): 4100
  Mutation: D10A, H840A
  Entrez Gene: TET1 (a.k.a. CXXC6, LCX, bA119F7.1)
  Promoter: hUbC
  Tag / fusion protein: FLAG (N terminal on insert)
  Cloning method: Gibson Cloning
  Sequencing primers: 5′ aagttttttaggcaccttttgaaatg
Resource information
  A portion of this plasmid was derived from a plasmid made by: Tet1 from Addgene plasmid #108245
Terms and licenses: Academic/Nonprofit Terms; Industry Terms: Not Available to Industry
Depositor comments: Please visit https://doi.org/10.1101/2024.03.03.583177 for bioRxiv preprint.
How to cite: pLV-UbC-Tet1c-dCas9 was a gift from Charles Gersbach (Addgene plasmid # 232178 ; http://n2t.net/addgene:232178 ; RRID:Addgene_232178)
