[The description below was written by a language model from this plasmid's Addgene catalogue record and pLannotate feature annotations shown in this document.]
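Description:
pLV-UbC-Tet1c-dCas9 is a third-generation-style HIV-1 lentiviral transfer plasmid built on the FUGW backbone (about 16.2 kb in total) for stable expression of a CRISPR-based DNA demethylation effector in mammalian cells. In bacteria it replicates from a high-copy ColE1/pUC-type origin and is selected with ampicillin through the bla gene. An f1 origin and an SV40/EM7-driven bleomycin/Zeocin resistance cassette also sit in the backbone, outside the region that is packaged. A CMV enhancer/promoter fused to a truncated 5' LTR drives production of the viral genomic RNA. This RNA carries the Ψ packaging signal, a partial gag sequence, the RRE for Rev-dependent nuclear export, and the cPPT/CTS. Downstream lie a WPRE to boost transcript stability and expression, a truncated 3' LTR and a bGH polyadenylation signal.

The payload is transcribed from the human ubiquitin C promoter. It encodes an SV40 NLS followed by the catalytic domain of human TET1, the dioxygenase that oxidises 5-methylcytosine to begin active demethylation. A short linker joins this domain to nuclease-dead Streptococcus pyogenes Cas9 (D10A, H840A), which ends with a nucleoplasmin NLS. The catalogue entry lists an N-terminal FLAG tag, although the feature table does not annotate it. A 2A peptide (also from the catalogue entry rather than the annotation) links the fusion to blasticidin S deaminase, so transduced cells can be selected with blasticidin. loxP sites flank the promoter-to-marker cassette, so Cre could in principle excise it. No guide RNA cassette is annotated, so the guide must be supplied separately. The associated work used such tools for targeted epigenome editing of the imprinted Prader-Willi syndrome locus.
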