Features (pLannotate 1.2.2; 38 found; start..end, strand, type, name):
     31..83      -  misc_feature   bom (fragment): basis of mobility region from pBR322
    238..617     +  enhancer       CMV enhancer: human cytomegalovirus immediate early enhancer
    618..817     +  promoter       CMV promoter: human cytomegalovirus (CMV) immediate early promoter
    835..1015    +  LTR            5' LTR (truncated): truncated 5' long terminal repeat (LTR) from HIV-1
   1062..1187    +  misc_feature   HIV-1 Ψ: packaging signal of human immunodeficiency virus type 1
   1171..1534    +  CDS            HIV-1 gag (fragment): gag protein from human immunodeficiency virus 1; gag
   1680..1913    +  misc_feature   RRE: The Rev response element (RRE) of HIV-1 allows for Rev-dependent mRNA export from the nucleus to the cytoplasm.
   2290..2390    +  CDS            Rev (fragment): human immunodeficiency virus 1 (HIV-1) Rev protein; rev; enhances nuclear export of unspliced and incompletely spliced viral mRNAs
   2440..2557    +  misc_feature   cPPT/CTS: central polypurine tract and central termination sequence of HIV-1
   2599..2632    +  protein_bind   loxP: Cre-mediated recombination occurs in the 8-bp core sequence (GCATACAT). Cre recombinase
   2656..3867    +  promoter       UbC promoter: human ubiquitin C promoter
   3878..3896    -  misc_feature   MCS (fragment): pUC18/19 multiple cloning site
   3908..3928    +  CDS            SV40 NLS: nuclear localization signal of SV40 (simian virus 40) large T antigen
   3950..6103    +  CDS            TET1 (fragment): TET1_HUMAN - Also known as CXXC6, KIAA1676, LCX. Experimental evidence at protein level: Swiss-Prot protein existence level 1. Dioxygenase that catalyzes the conversion of the modified genomic base 5-methylcytosine (5mC) into 5-hydroxymethylcytosine (5hmC) and plays a key role in active DNA demethylation. Also mediates subsequent conversion of 5hmC into 5-formylcytosine (5fC), and conversion of 5fC to 5-carboxylcytosine (5caC). Conversion of 5mC into 5hmC, 5fC and 5caC probably constitutes the first step in cytosine demethylation. Methylation at the C5 position of cytosine bases is an epigenet
   6251..7852    +  CDS            dCas9(N): N-terminal portion of catalytically inactive Streptococcus pyogenes dCas9 carrying the D10A mutation (Zetsche et al., 2015)
   7853..10351   +  CDS            Cas9(C): C-terminal portion of Streptococcus pyogenes Cas9 (Zetsche et al., 2015)
  10352..10399   +  CDS            nucleoplasmin NLS: bipartite nuclear localization signal from nucleoplasmin
  10481..10876   +  CDS            BSD: blasticidin S deaminase; Aspergillus terreus BSD; confers resistance to blasticidin
  10902..10935   +  protein_bind   loxP: Cre-mediated recombination occurs in the 8-bp core sequence (GCATACAT). Cre recombinase
  10936..10960   +  misc_feature   MCS (fragment): pBluescript multiple cloning site
  10960..11548   +  misc_feature   WPRE: woodchuck hepatitis virus posttranscriptional regulatory element
  11485..12066   +  CDS            nef (fragment): NEF_HV1H2 - Experimental evidence at protein level: Swiss-Prot protein existence level 1. Extracellular Nef protein targets CD4(+) T-lymphocytes for apoptosis by interacting with CXCR4 surface receptors. From Human immunodeficiency virus type 1 group M subtype B (isolate HXB2) (HIV-1).
  12073..12253   +  LTR            5' LTR (truncated): truncated 5' long terminal repeat (LTR) from HIV-1
  12285..12509   +  polyA_signal   bGH poly(A) signal: bovine growth hormone polyadenylation signal
  12513..12534   +  promoter       SV40 promoter (fragment): SV40 enhancer and early promoter
  12555..12983   +  rep_origin     f1 ori (sequence partly withheld): f1 bacteriophage origin of replication; arrow indicates direction of (+) strand synthesis
  12997..13326   +  promoter       SV40 promoter: SV40 enhancer and early promoter
  13374..13421   +  promoter       EM7 promoter: synthetic bacterial promoter&nbsp
  13440..13814   +  CDS            BleoR: antibiotic-binding protein; Sh ble from Streptoalloteichus hindustanus; confers resistance to bleomycin, phleomycin, and Zeocin™
  13824..13949   +  CDS            ble (fragment): BLE_KLEPN - Experimental evidence at protein level: Swiss-Prot protein existence level 1. Binding protein with a strong affinity to the bleomycin family of antibiotics. Binds to CL990; an antimitotic-antibiotic compound. From Klebsiella pneumoniae.
  13944..14065   +  polyA_signal   SV40 poly(A) signal: SV40 polyadenylation signal
  14136..14158   -  protein_bind   lac operator (fragment): The lac repressor binds to the lac operator to inhibit transcription in E. coli. This inhibition can be relieved by adding lactose or isopropyl-β-D-thiogalactopyranoside (IPTG). lac repressor encoded by lacI
  14162..14192   -  promoter       lac promoter: promoter for the E. coli lac operon
  14207..14228   -  protein_bind   CAP binding site: CAP binding activates transcription in the presence of cAMP. E. coli catabolite activator protein
  14241..14333   -  CDS            lacI (fragment): lac repressor; lacI; The lac repressor binds to the lac operator to inhibit transcription in E. coli. This inhibition can be relieved by adding lactose or isopropyl-β-D-thiogalactopyranoside (IPTG).
  14516..15104   -  rep_origin     ori: high-copy-number ColE1/pMB1/pBR322/pUC origin of replication
  15275..16135   -  CDS            AmpR: β-lactamase; bla; confers resistance to ampicillin, carbenicillin, and related antibiotics
  16136..16240   -  promoter       AmpR promoter: bla
>Addgene plasmid #232178 | pLV-UbC-Tet1c-dCas9 | addgene full sequence | sequence record 462959 | Addgene NGS Result
GTCGACGGATCGGGAGATCTCCCGATCCCCTATGGTGCACTCTCAGTACAATCTGCTCTGATGCCGCATA
GTTAAGCCAGTATCTGCTCCCTGCTTGTGTGTTGGAGGTCGCTGAGTAGTGCGCGAGCAAAATTTAAGCT
ACAACAAGGCAAGGCTTGACCGACAATTGCATGAAGAATCTGCTTAGGGTTAGGCGTTTTGCGCTGCTTC
GCGATGTACGGGCCAGATATACGCGTTGACATTGATTATTGACTAGTTATTAATAGTAATCAATTACGGG
GTCATTAGTTCATAGCCCATATATGGAGTTCCGCGTTACATAACTTACGGTAAATGGCCCGCCTGGCTGA
CCGCCCAACGACCCCCGCCCATTGACGTCAATAATGACGTATGTTCCCATAGTAACGCCAATAGGGACTT
TCCATTGACGTCAATGGGTGGAGTATTTACGGTAAACTGCCCACTTGGCAGTACATCAAGTGTATCATAT
GCCAAGTACGCCCCCTATTGACGTCAATGACGGTAAATGGCCCGCCTGGCATTATGCCCAGTACATGACC
TTATGGGACTTTCCTACTTGGCAGTACATCTACGTATTAGTCATCGCTATTACCATGGTGATGCGGTTTT
GGCAGTACATCAATGGGCGTGGATAGCGGTTTGACTCACGGGGATTTCCAAGTCTCCACCCCATTGACGT
CAATGGGAGTTTGTTTTGGCACCAAAATCAACGGGACTTTCCAAAATGTCGTAACAACTCCGCCCCATTG
ACGCAAATGGGCGGTAGGCGTGTACGGTGGGAGGTCTATATAAGCAGCGCGTTTTGCCTGTACTGGGTCT
CTCTGGTTAGACCAGATCTGAGCCTGGGAGCTCTCTGGCTAACTAGGGAACCCACTGCTTAAGCCTCAAT
AAAGCTTGCCTTGAGTGCTTCAAGTAGTGTGTGCCCGTCTGTTGTGTGACTCTGGTAACTAGAGATCCCT
CAGACCCTTTTAGTCAGTGTGGAAAATCTCTAGCAGTGGCGCCCGAACAGGGACTTGAAAGCGAAAGGGA
AACCAGAGGAGCTCTCTCGACGCAGGACTCGGCTTGCTGAAGCGCGCACGGCAAGAGGCGAGGGGCGGCG
ACTGGTGAGTACGCCAAAAATTTTGACTAGCGGAGGCTAGAAGGAGAGAGATGGGTGCGAGAGCGTCAGT
ATTAAGCGGGGGAGAATTAGATCGCGATGGGAAAAAATTCGGTTAAGGCCAGGGGGAAAGAAAAAATATA
AATTAAAACATATAGTATGGGCAAGCAGGGAGCTAGAACGATTCGCAGTTAATCCTGGCCTGTTAGAAAC
ATCAGAAGGCTGTAGACAAATACTGGGACAGCTACAACCATCCCTTCAGACAGGATCAGAAGAACTTAGA
TCATTATATAATACAGTAGCAACCCTCTATTGTGTGCATCAAAGGATAGAGATAAAAGACACCAAGGAAG
CTTTAGACAAGATAGAGGAAGAGCAAAACAAAAGTAAGACCACCGCACAGCAAGCGGCCGCTGATCTTCA
GACCTGGAGGAGGAGATATGAGGGACAATTGGAGAAGTGAATTATATAAATATAAAGTAGTAAAAATTGA
ACCATTAGGAGTAGCACCCACCAAGGCAAAGAGAAGAGTGGTGCAGAGAGAAAAAAGAGCAGTGGGAATA
GGAGCTTTGTTCCTTGGGTTCTTGGGAGCAGCAGGAAGCACTATGGGCGCAGCGTCAATGACGCTGACGG
TACAGGCCAGACAATTATTGTCTGGTATAGTGCAGCAGCAGAACAATTTGCTGAGGGCTATTGAGGCGCA
ACAGCATCTGTTGCAACTCACAGTCTGGGGCATCAAGCAGCTCCAGGCAAGAATCCTGGCTGTGGAAAGA
TACCTAAAGGATCAACAGCTCCTGGGGATTTGGGGTTGCTCTGGAAAACTCATTTGCACCACTGCTGTGC
CTTGGAATGCTAGTTGGAGTAATAAATCTCTGGAACAGATTTGGAATCACACGACCTGGATGGAGTGGGA
CAGAGAAATTAACAATTACACAAGCTTAATACACTCCTTAATTGAAGAATCGCAAAACCAGCAAGAAAAG
AATGAACAAGAATTATTGGAATTAGATAAATGGGCAAGTTTGTGGAATTGGTTTAACATAACAAATTGGC
TGTGGTATATAAAATTATTCATAATGATAGTAGGAGGCTTGGTAGGTTTAAGAATAGTTTTTGCTGTACT
TTCTATAGTGAATAGAGTTAGGCAGGGATATTCACCATTATCGTTTCAGACCCACCTCCCAACCCCGAGG
GGACCCGACAGGCCCGAAGGAATAGAAGAAGAAGGTGGAGAGAGAGACAGAGACAGATCCATTCGATTAG
TGAACGGATCGGCACTGCGTGCGCCAATTCTGCAGACAAATGGCAGTATTCATCCACAATTTTAAAAGAA
AAGGGGGGATTGGGGGGTACAGTGCAGGGGAAAGAATAGTAGACATAATAGCAACAGACATACAAACTAA
AGAATTACAAAAACAAATTACAAAAATTCAAAATTTTCGGGTTTATTACAGGGACAGCAGAGATCCAGTT
TGGTTAATATAACTTCGTATAGCATACATTATACGAAGTTATTAACCCGTGTCGGCTCCAGATCTGGCCT
CCGCGCCGGGTTTTGGCGCCTCCCGCGGGCGCCCCCCTCCTCACGGCGAGCGCTGCCACGTCAGACGAAG
GGCGCAGCGAGCGTCCTGATCCTTCCGCCCGGACGCTCAGGACAGCGGCCCGCTGCTCATAAGACTCGGC
CTTAGAACCCCAGTATCAGCAGAAGGACATTTTAGGACGGGACTTGGGTGACTCTAGGGCACTGGTTTTC
TTTCCAGAGAGCGGAACAGGCGAGGAAAAGTAGTCCCTTCTCGGCGATTCTGCGGAGGGATCTCCGTGGG
GCGGTGAACGCCGATGATTATATAAGGACGCGCCGGGTGTGGCACAGCTAGTTCCGTCGCAGCCGGGATT
TGGGTCGCGGTTCTTGTTTGTGGATCGCTGTGATCGTCACTTGGTGAGTAGCGGGCTGCTGGGCTGGCCG
GGGCTTTCGTGGCCGCCGGGCCGCTCGGTGGGACGGAAGCGTGTGGAGAGACCGCCAAGGGCTGTAGTCT
GGGTCCGCGAGCAAGGTTGCCCTGAACTGGGGGTTGGGGGGAGCGCAGCAAAATGGCGGCTGTTCCCGAG
TCTTGAATGGAAGACGCTTGTGAGGCGGGCTGTGAGGTCGTTGAAACAAGGTGGGGGGCATGGTGGGCGG
CAAGAACCCAAGGTCTTGAGGCCTTCGCTAATGCGGGAAAGCTCTTATTCGGGTGAGATGGGCTGGGGCA
CCATCTGGGGACCCTGACGTGAAGTTTGTCACTGACTGGAGAACTCGGTTTGTCGTCTGTTGCGGGGGCG
GCAGTTATGGCGGTGCCGTTGGGCAGTGCACCCGTACCTTTGGGAGCGCGCGCCCTCGTCGTGTCGTGAC
GTCACCCGTTCTGTTGGCTTATAATGCAGGGTGGGGCCACCTGCCGGTAGGTGTGCGGTAGGCTTTTCTC
CGTCGCAGGACGCAGGGTTCGGGCCTAGGGTAGGCTCTCCTGAATCGACAGGCGCCGGACCTCTGGTGAG
GGGAGGGATAAGTGAGGCGTCAGTTTCTTTGGTCGGTTTTATGTACCTATCTTCTTAAGTAGCTGAAGCT
CCGGTTTTGAACTATGCGCTCGGGGTTGGCGAGTGTGTTTTGTGAAGTTTTTTAGGCACCTTTTGAAATG
TAATCATTTGGGTCAATATGTAATTTTCAGTGTTAGACTAGTAAATTGTCCGCTAAATTCTGGCCGTTTT
TGGCTTTTTTGTTAGACGAAGCTTGGGCTGCAGGTCGACTCTAGAGCCACCATGGTGCCAAAAAAGAAGA
GAAAGGTAGGCGGAGGCGGGAGCGGATCCCTGCCCACCTGCAGCTGTCTTGATCGAGTTATACAAAAAGA
CAAAGGCCCATATTATACACACCTTGGGGCAGGACCAAGTGTTGCTGCTGTCAGGGAAATCATGGAGAAT
AGGTATGGTCAAAAAGGAAACGCAATAAGGATAGAAATAGTAGTGTACACCGGTAAAGAAGGGAAAAGCT
CTCATGGGTGTCCAATTGCTAAGTGGGTTTTAAGAAGAAGCAGTGATGAAGAAAAAGTTCTTTGTTTGGT
CCGGCAGCGTACAGGCCACCACTGTCCAACTGCTGTGATGGTGGTGCTCATCATGGTGTGGGATGGCATC
CCTCTTCCAATGGCCGACCGGCTATACACAGAGCTCACAGAGAATCTAAAGTCATACAATGGGCACCCTA
CCGACAGAAGATGCACCCTCAATGAAAATCGTACCTGTACATGTCAAGGAATTGATCCAGAGACTTGTGG
AGCTTCATTCTCTTTTGGCTGTTCATGGAGTATGTACTTTAATGGCTGTAAGTTTGGTAGAAGCCCAAGC
CCCAGAAGATTTAGAATTGATCCAAGCTCTCCCTTACATGAAAAAAACCTTGAAGATAACTTACAGAGTT
TGGCTACACGATTAGCTCCAATTTATAAGCAGTATGCTCCAGTAGCTTACCAAAATCAGGTGGAATATGA
AAATGTTGCCCGAGAATGTCGGCTTGGCAGCAAGGAAGGTCGACCCTTCTCTGGGGTCACTGCTTGCCTG
GACTTCTGTGCTCATCCCCACAGGGACATTCACAACATGAATAATGGAAGCACTGTGGTTTGTACCTTAA
CTCGAGAAGATAACCGCTCTTTGGGTGTTATTCCTCAAGATGAGCAGCTCCATGTGCTACCTCTTTATAA
GCTTTCAGACACAGATGAGTTTGGCTCCAAGGAAGGAATGGAAGCCAAGATCAAATCTGGGGCCATCGAG
GTCCTGGCACCCCGCCGCAAAAAAAGAACGTGTTTCACTCAGCCTGTTCCCCGTTCTGGAAAGAAGAGGG
CTGCGATGATGACAGAGGTTCTTGCACATAAGATAAGGGCAGTGGAAAAGAAACCTATTCCCCGAATCAA
GCGGAAGAATAACTCAACAACAACAAACAACAGTAAGCCTTCGTCACTGCCAACCTTAGGGAGTAACACT
GAGACCGTGCAACCTGAAGTAAAAAGTGAAACCGAACCCCATTTTATCTTAAAAAGTTCAGACAACACTA
AAACTTATTCGCTGATGCCATCCGCTCCTCACCCAGTGAAAGAGGCATCTCCAGGCTTCTCCTGGTCCCC
GAAGACTGCTTCAGCCACACCAGCTCCACTGAAGAATGACGCAACAGCCTCATGCGGGTTTTCAGAAAGA
AGCAGCACTCCCCACTGTACGATGCCTTCGGGAAGACTCAGTGGTGCCAATGCTGCAGCTGCTGATGGCC
CTGGCATTTCACAGCTTGGCGAAGTGGCTCCTCTCCCCACCCTGTCTGCTCCTGTGATGGAGCCCCTCAT
TAATTCTGAGCCTTCCACTGGTGTGACTGAGCCGCTAACGCCTCATCAGCCAAACCACCAGCCCTCCTTC
CTCACCTCTCCTCAAGACCTTGCCTCTTCTCCAATGGAAGAAGATGAGCAGCATTCTGAAGCAGATGAGC
CTCCATCAGACGAACCCCTATCTGATGACCCCCTGTCACCTGCTGAGGAGAAATTGCCCCACATTGATGA
GTATTGGTCAGACAGTGAGCACATCTTTTTGGATGCAAATATTGGTGGGGTGGCCATCGCACCTGCTCAC
GGCTCGGTTTTGATTGAGTGTGCCCGGCGAGAGCTGCACGCTACCACTCCTGTTGAGCACCCCAACCGTA
ATCATCCAACCCGCCTCTCCCTTGTCTTTTACCAGCACAAAAACCTAAATAAGCCCCAACATGGTTTTGA
ACTAAACAAGATTAAGTTTGAGGCTAAAGAAGCTAAGAATAAGAAAATGAAGGCCTCAGAGCAAAAAGAC
CAGGCAGCTAATGAAGGTCCAGAACAGTCCTCTGAAGTAAATGAATTGAACCAAATTCCTTCTCATAAAG
CATTAACATTAACCCATGACAATGTTGTCACCGTGTCCCCTTATGCTCTCACACACGTTGCGGGGCCCTA
TAACCATTGGGTCGGCCGGCCATTCGGTGGAGGTGGCTCCATGGACTATAAGGACCACGACGGAGACTAC
AAGGATCATGATATTGATTACAAAGACGATGACGATAAGATGGCCCCAAAGAAGAAGCGGAAGGTCGGTA
TCCACGGAGTCCCAGCAGCCGACAAGAAGTACAGCATCGGCCTGGCCATCGGCACCAACTCTGTGGGCTG
GGCCGTGATCACCGACGAGTACAAGGTGCCCAGCAAGAAATTCAAGGTGCTGGGCAACACCGACCGGCAC
AGCATCAAGAAGAACCTGATCGGAGCCCTGCTGTTCGACAGCGGCGAAACAGCCGAGGCCACCCGGCTGA
AGAGAACCGCCAGAAGAAGATACACCAGACGGAAGAACCGGATCTGCTATCTGCAAGAGATCTTCAGCAA
CGAGATGGCCAAGGTGGACGACAGCTTCTTCCACAGACTGGAAGAGTCCTTCCTGGTGGAAGAGGATAAG
AAGCACGAGCGGCACCCCATCTTCGGCAACATCGTGGACGAGGTGGCCTACCACGAGAAGTACCCCACCA
TCTACCACCTGAGAAAGAAACTGGTGGACAGCACCGACAAGGCCGACCTGCGGCTGATCTATCTGGCCCT
GGCCCACATGATCAAGTTCCGGGGCCACTTCCTGATCGAGGGCGACCTGAACCCCGACAACAGCGACGTG
GACAAGCTGTTCATCCAGCTGGTGCAGACCTACAACCAGCTGTTCGAGGAAAACCCCATCAACGCCAGCG
GCGTGGACGCCAAGGCCATCCTGTCTGCCAGACTGAGCAAGAGCAGACGGCTGGAAAATCTGATCGCCCA
GCTGCCCGGCGAGAAGAAGAATGGCCTGTTCGGAAACCTGATTGCCCTGAGCCTGGGCCTGACCCCCAAC
TTCAAGAGCAACTTCGACCTGGCCGAGGATGCCAAACTGCAGCTGAGCAAGGACACCTACGACGACGACC
TGGACAACCTGCTGGCCCAGATCGGCGACCAGTACGCCGACCTGTTTCTGGCCGCCAAGAACCTGTCCGA
CGCCATCCTGCTGAGCGACATCCTGAGAGTGAACACCGAGATCACCAAGGCCCCCCTGAGCGCCTCTATG
ATCAAGAGATACGACGAGCACCACCAGGACCTGACCCTGCTGAAAGCTCTCGTGCGGCAGCAGCTGCCTG
AGAAGTACAAAGAGATTTTCTTCGACCAGAGCAAGAACGGCTACGCCGGCTACATTGACGGCGGAGCCAG
CCAGGAAGAGTTCTACAAGTTCATCAAGCCCATCCTGGAAAAGATGGACGGCACCGAGGAACTGCTCGTG
AAGCTGAACAGAGAGGACCTGCTGCGGAAGCAGCGGACCTTCGACAACGGCAGCATCCCCCACCAGATCC
ACCTGGGAGAGCTGCACGCCATTCTGCGGCGGCAGGAAGATTTTTACCCATTCCTGAAGGACAACCGGGA
AAAGATCGAGAAGATCCTGACCTTCCGCATCCCCTACTACGTGGGCCCTCTGGCCAGGGGAAACAGCAGA
TTCGCCTGGATGACCAGAAAGAGCGAGGAAACCATCACCCCCTGGAACTTCGAGGAAGTGGTGGACAAGG
GCGCTTCCGCCCAGAGCTTCATCGAGCGGATGACCAACTTCGATAAGAACCTGCCCAACGAGAAGGTGCT
GCCCAAGCACAGCCTGCTGTACGAGTACTTCACCGTGTATAACGAGCTGACCAAAGTGAAATACGTGACC
GAGGGAATGAGAAAGCCCGCCTTCCTGAGCGGCGAGCAGAAAAAGGCCATCGTGGACCTGCTGTTCAAGA
CCAACCGGAAAGTGACCGTGAAGCAGCTGAAAGAGGACTACTTCAAGAAAATCGAGTGCTTCGACTCCGT
GGAAATCTCCGGCGTGGAAGATCGGTTCAACGCCTCCCTGGGCACATACCACGATCTGCTGAAAATTATC
AAGGACAAGGACTTCCTGGACAATGAGGAAAACGAGGACATTCTGGAAGATATCGTGCTGACCCTGACAC
TGTTTGAGGACAGAGAGATGATCGAGGAACGGCTGAAAACCTATGCCCACCTGTTCGACGACAAAGTGAT
GAAGCAGCTGAAGCGGCGGAGATACACCGGCTGGGGCAGGCTGAGCCGGAAGCTGATCAACGGCATCCGG
GACAAGCAGTCCGGCAAGACAATCCTGGATTTCCTGAAGTCCGACGGCTTCGCCAACAGAAACTTCATGC
AGCTGATCCACGACGACAGCCTGACCTTTAAAGAGGACATCCAGAAAGCCCAGGTGTCCGGCCAGGGCGA
TAGCCTGCACGAGCACATTGCCAATCTGGCCGGCAGCCCCGCCATTAAGAAGGGCATCCTGCAGACAGTG
AAGGTGGTGGACGAGCTCGTGAAAGTGATGGGCCGGCACAAGCCCGAGAACATCGTGATCGAAATGGCCA
GAGAGAACCAGACCACCCAGAAGGGACAGAAGAACAGCCGCGAGAGAATGAAGCGGATCGAAGAGGGCAT
CAAAGAGCTGGGCAGCCAGATCCTGAAAGAACACCCCGTGGAAAACACCCAGCTGCAGAACGAGAAGCTG
TACCTGTACTACCTGCAGAATGGGCGGGATATGTACGTGGACCAGGAACTGGACATCAACCGGCTGTCCG
ACTACGATGTGGACGCCATCGTGCCTCAGAGCTTTCTGAAGGACGACTCCATCGACAACAAGGTGCTGAC
CAGAAGCGACAAGAACCGGGGCAAGAGCGACAACGTGCCCTCCGAAGAGGTCGTGAAGAAGATGAAGAAC
TACTGGCGGCAGCTGCTGAACGCCAAGCTGATTACCCAGAGAAAGTTCGACAATCTGACCAAGGCCGAGA
GAGGCGGCCTGAGCGAACTGGATAAGGCCGGCTTCATCAAGAGACAGCTGGTGGAAACCCGGCAGATCAC
AAAGCACGTGGCACAGATCCTGGACTCCCGGATGAACACTAAGTACGACGAGAATGACAAGCTGATCCGG
GAAGTGAAAGTGATCACCCTGAAGTCCAAGCTGGTGTCCGATTTCCGGAAGGATTTCCAGTTTTACAAAG
TGCGCGAGATCAACAACTACCACCACGCCCACGACGCCTACCTGAACGCCGTCGTGGGAACCGCCCTGAT
CAAAAAGTACCCTAAGCTGGAAAGCGAGTTCGTGTACGGCGACTACAAGGTGTACGACGTGCGGAAGATG
ATCGCCAAGAGCGAGCAGGAAATCGGCAAGGCTACCGCCAAGTACTTCTTCTACAGCAACATCATGAACT
TTTTCAAGACCGAGATTACCCTGGCCAACGGCGAGATCCGGAAGCGGCCTCTGATCGAGACAAACGGCGA
AACCGGGGAGATCGTGTGGGATAAGGGCCGGGATTTTGCCACCGTGCGGAAAGTGCTGAGCATGCCCCAA
GTGAATATCGTGAAAAAGACCGAGGTGCAGACAGGCGGCTTCAGCAAAGAGTCTATCCTGCCCAAGAGGA
ACAGCGATAAGCTGATCGCCAGAAAGAAGGACTGGGACCCTAAGAAGTACGGCGGCTTCGACAGCCCCAC
CGTGGCCTATTCTGTGCTGGTGGTGGCCAAAGTGGAAAAGGGCAAGTCCAAGAAACTGAAGAGTGTGAAA
GAGCTGCTGGGGATCACCATCATGGAAAGAAGCAGCTTCGAGAAGAATCCCATCGACTTTCTGGAAGCCA
AGGGCTACAAAGAAGTGAAAAAGGACCTGATCATCAAGCTGCCTAAGTACTCCCTGTTCGAGCTGGAAAA
CGGCCGGAAGAGAATGCTGGCCTCTGCCGGCGAACTGCAGAAGGGAAACGAACTGGCCCTGCCCTCCAAA
TATGTGAACTTCCTGTACCTGGCCAGCCACTATGAGAAGCTGAAGGGCTCCCCCGAGGATAATGAGCAGA
AACAGCTGTTTGTGGAACAGCACAAGCACTACCTGGACGAGATCATCGAGCAGATCAGCGAGTTCTCCAA
GAGAGTGATCCTGGCCGACGCTAATCTGGACAAAGTGCTGTCCGCCTACAACAAGCACCGGGATAAGCCC
ATCAGAGAGCAGGCCGAGAATATCATCCACCTGTTTACCCTGACCAATCTGGGAGCCCCTGCCGCCTTCA
AGTACTTTGACACCACCATCGACCGGAAGAGGTACACCAGCACCAAAGAGGTGCTGGACGCCACCCTGAT
CCACCAGAGCATCACCGGCCTGTACGAGACACGGATCGACCTGTCTCAGCTGGGAGGCGACAAAAGGCCG
GCGGCCACGAAAAAGGCCGGACAGGCCAAAAAGAAAAAGGGCGGAGATTTCGGCGCTAGCGAGGGCAGAG
GAAGTCTTCTAACATGCGGTGACGTGGAGGAGAATCCCGGCCCTGGTACCATGGCCAAGCCTTTGTCTCA
AGAAGAATCCACCCTCATTGAAAGAGCAACGGCTACAATCAACAGCATCCCCATCTCTGAAGACTACAGC
GTCGCCAGCGCAGCTCTCTCTAGCGACGGCCGCATCTTCACTGGTGTCAATGTATATCATTTTACTGGGG
GACCTTGTGCAGAACTCGTGGTGCTGGGCACTGCTGCTGCTGCGGCAGCTGGCAACCTGACTTGTATCGT
CGCGATCGGAAATGAGAACAGGGGCATCTTGAGCCCCTGCGGACGGTGCCGACAGGTGCTTCTCGATCTG
CATCCTGGGATCAAAGCCATAGTGAAGGACAGTGATGGACAGCCGACGGCAGTTGGGATTCGTGAATTGC
TGCCCTCTGGTTATGTGTGGGAGGGCCTGCAGCTGCAGTAGTTGATAATAGATAACTTCGTATAGCATAC
ATTATACGAAGTTATGAATTCGATATCAAGCTTATCGATAATCAACCTCTGGATTACAAAATTTGTGAAA
GATTGACTGGTATTCTTAACTATGTTGCTCCTTTTACGCTATGTGGATACGCTGCTTTAATGCCTTTGTA
TCATGCTATTGCTTCCCGTATGGCTTTCATTTTCTCCTCCTTGTATAAATCCTGGTTGCTGTCTCTTTAT
GAGGAGTTGTGGCCCGTTGTCAGGCAACGTGGCGTGGTGTGCACTGTGTTTGCTGACGCAACCCCCACTG
GTTGGGGCATTGCCACCACCTGTCAGCTCCTTTCCGGGACTTTCGCTTTCCCCCTCCCTATTGCCACGGC
GGAACTCATCGCCGCCTGCCTTGCCCGCTGCTGGACAGGGGCTCGGCTGTTGGGCACTGACAATTCCGTG
GTGTTGTCGGGGAAATCATCGTCCTTTCCTTGGCTGCTCGCCTGTGTTGCCACCTGGATTCTGCGCGGGA
CGTCCTTCTGCTACGTCCCTTCGGCCCTCAATCCAGCGGACCTTCCTTCCCGCGGCCTGCTGCCGGCTCT
GCGGCCTCTTCCGCGTCTTCGCCTTCGCCCTCAGACGAGTCGGATCTCCCTTTGGGCCGCCTCCCCGCAT
CGATACCGTCGACCTCGAGACCTAGAAAAACATGGAGCAATCACAAGTAGCAATACAGCAGCTACCAATG
CTGATTGTGCCTGGCTAGAAGCACAAGAGGAGGAGGAGGTGGGTTTTCCAGTCACACCTCAGGTACCTTT
AAGACCAATGACTTACAAGGCAGCTGTAGATCTTAGCCACTTTTTAAAAGAAAAGGGGGGACTGGAAGGG
CTAATTCACTCCCAACGAAGACAAGATATCCTTGATCTGTGGATCTACCACACACAAGGCTACTTCCCTG
ATTGGCAGAACTACACACCAGGGCCAGGGATCAGATATCCACTGACCTTTGGATGGTGCTACAAGCTAGT
ACCAGTTGAGCAAGAGAAGGTAGAAGAAGCCAATGAAGGAGAGAACACCCGCTTGTTACACCCTGTGAGC
CTGCATGGGATGGATGACCCGGAGAGAGAAGTATTAGAGTGGAGGTTTGACAGCCGCCTAGCATTTCATC
ACATGGCCCGAGAGCTGCATCCGGACTGTACTGGGTCTCTCTGGTTAGACCAGATCTGAGCCTGGGAGCT
CTCTGGCTAACTAGGGAACCCACTGCTTAAGCCTCAATAAAGCTTGCCTTGAGTGCTTCAAGTAGTGTGT
GCCCGTCTGTTGTGTGACTCTGGTAACTAGAGATCCCTCAGACCCTTTTAGTCAGTGTGGAAAATCTCTA
GCAGGGCCCGTTTAAACCCGCTGATCAGCCTCGACTGTGCCTTCTAGTTGCCAGCCATCTGTTGTTTGCC
CCTCCCCCGTGCCTTCCTTGACCCTGGAAGGTGCCACTCCCACTGTCCTTTCCTAATAAAATGAGGAAAT
TGCATCGCATTGTCTGAGTAGGTGTCATTCTATTCTGGGGGGTGGGGTGGGGCAGGACAGCAAGGGGGAG
GATTGGGAAGACAATAGCAGGCATGCTGGGGATGCGGTGGGCTCTATGGCTTCTGAGGCGGAAAGAACCA
GCTGGGGCTCTAGGGGGTATCCCC
[124 nt withheld, positions 12555-12678]
C
[91 nt withheld, positions 12680-12770]
A
[49 nt withheld, positions 12772-12820]
CCTTTGACGTTGGAGTCCACGTTCTTT
[37 nt withheld, positions 12848-12884]
ACCCTATCTCGGTCTATTCTTTTGATTTATAAGGGATTTTGCCGATTTCGGCCTATTGGTTAAAAAATGA
GCTGATTTAACAAAAATTTAACGCGAATTAATTCTGTGGAATGTGTGTCAGTTAGGGTGTGGAAAGTCCC
CAGGCTCCCCAGCAGGCAGAAGTATGCAAAGCATGCATCTCAATTAGTCAGCAACCAGGTGTGGAAAGTC
CCCAGGCTCCCCAGCAGGCAGAAGTATGCAAAGCATGCATCTCAATTAGTCAGCAACCATAGTCCCGCCC
CTAACTCCGCCCATCCCGCCCCTAACTCCGCCCAGTTCCGCCCATTCTCCGCCCCATGGCTGACTAATTT
TTTTTATTTATGCAGAGGCCGAGGCCGCCTCTGCCTCTGAGCTATTCCAGAAGTAGTGAGGAGGCTTTTT
TGGAGGCCTAGGCTTTTGCAAAAAGCTCCCGGGAGCTTGTATATCCATTTTCGGATCTGATCAGCACGTG
TTGACAATTAATCATCGGCATAGTATATCGGCATAGTATAATACGACAAGGTGAGGAACTAAACCATGGC
CAAGTTGACCAGTGCCGTTCCGGTGCTCACCGCGCGCGACGTCGCCGGAGCGGTCGAGTTCTGGACCGAC
CGGCTCGGGTTCTCCCGGGACTTCGTGGAGGACGACTTCGCCGGTGTGGTCCGGGACGACGTGACCCTGT
TCATCAGCGCGGTCCAGGACCAGGTGGTGCCGGACAACACCCTGGCCTGGGTGTGGGTGCGCGGCCTGGA
CGAGCTGTACGCCGAGTGGTCGGAGGTCGTGTCCACGAACTTCCGGGACGCCTCCGGGCCGGCCATGACC
GAGATCGGCGAGCAGCCGTGGGGGCGGGAGTTCGCCCTGCGCGACCCGGCCGGCAACTGCGTGCACTTCG
TGGCCGAGGAGCAGGACTGACACGTGCTACGAGATTTCGATTCCACCGCCGCCTTCTATGAAAGGTTGGG
CTTCGGAATCGTTTTCCGGGACGCCGGCTGGATGATCCTCCAGCGCGGGGATCTCATGCTGGAGTTCTTC
GCCCACCCCAACTTGTTTATTGCAGCTTATAATGGTTACAAATAAAGCAATAGCATCACAAATTTCACAA
ATAAAGCATTTTTTTCACTGCATTCTAGTTGTGGTTTGTCCAAACTCATCAATGTATCTTATCATGTCTG
TATACCGTCGACCTCTAGCTAGAGCTTGGCGTAATCATGGTCATAGCTGTTTCCTGTGTGAAATTGTTAT
CCGCTCACAATTCCACACAACATACGAGCCGGAAGCATAAAGTGTAAAGCCTGGGGTGCCTAATGAGTGA
GCTAACTCACATTAATTGCGTTGCGCTCACTGCCCGCTTTCCAGTCGGGAAACCTGTCGTGCCAGCTGCA
TTAATGAATCGGCCAACGCGCGGGGAGAGGCGGTTTGCGTATTGGGCGCTCTTCCGCTTCCTCGCTCACT
GACTCGCTGCGCTCGGTCGTTCGGCTGCGGCGAGCGGTATCAGCTCACTCAAAGGCGGTAATACGGTTAT
CCACAGAATCAGGGGATAACGCAGGAAAGAACATGTGAGCAAAAGGCCAGCAAAAGGCCAGGAACCGTAA
AAAGGCCGCGTTGCTGGCGTTTTTCCATAGGCTCCGCCCCCCTGACGAGCATCACAAAAATCGACGCTCA
AGTCAGAGGTGGCGAAACCCGACAGGACTATAAAGATACCAGGCGTTTCCCCCTGGAAGCTCCCTCGTGC
GCTCTCCTGTTCCGACCCTGCCGCTTACCGGATACCTGTCCGCCTTTCTCCCTTCGGGAAGCGTGGCGCT
TTCTCATAGCTCACGCTGTAGGTATCTCAGTTCGGTGTAGGTCGTTCGCTCCAAGCTGGGCTGTGTGCAC
GAACCCCCCGTTCAGCCCGACCGCTGCGCCTTATCCGGTAACTATCGTCTTGAGTCCAACCCGGTAAGAC
ACGACTTATCGCCACTGGCAGCAGCCACTGGTAACAGGATTAGCAGAGCGAGGTATGTAGGCGGTGCTAC
AGAGTTCTTGAAGTGGTGGCCTAACTACGGCTACACTAGAAGAACAGTATTTGGTATCTGCGCTCTGCTG
AAGCCAGTTACCTTCGGAAAAAGAGTTGGTAGCTCTTGATCCGGCAAACAAACCACCGCTGGTAGCGGTG
GTTTTTTTGTTTGCAAGCAGCAGATTACGCGCAGAAAAAAAGGATCTCAAGAAGATCCTTTGATCTTTTC
TACGGGGTCTGACGCTCAGTGGAACGAAAACTCACGTTAAGGGATTTTGGTCATGAGATTATCAAAAAGG
ATCTTCACCTAGATCCTTTTAAATTAAAAATGAAGTTTTAAATCAATCTAAAGTATATATGAGTAAACTT
GGTCTGACAGTTACCAATGCTTAATCAGTGAGGCACCTATCTCAGCGATCTGTCTATTTCGTTCATCCAT
AGTTGCCTGACTCCCCGTCGTGTAGATAACTACGATACGGGAGGGCTTACCATCTGGCCCCAGTGCTGCA
ATGATACCGCGAGACCCACGCTCACCGGCTCCAGATTTATCAGCAATAAACCAGCCAGCCGGAAGGGCCG
AGCGCAGAAGTGGTCCTGCAACTTTATCCGCCTCCATCCAGTCTATTAATTGTTGCCGGGAAGCTAGAGT
AAGTAGTTCGCCAGTTAATAGTTTGCGCAACGTTGTTGCCATTGCTACAGGCATCGTGGTGTCACGCTCG
TCGTTTGGTATGGCTTCATTCAGCTCCGGTTCCCAACGATCAAGGCGAGTTACATGATCCCCCATGTTGT
GCAAAAAAGCGGTTAGCTCCTTCGGTCCTCCGATCGTTGTCAGAAGTAAGTTGGCCGCAGTGTTATCACT
CATGGTTATGGCAGCACTGCATAATTCTCTTACTGTCATGCCATCCGTAAGATGCTTTTCTGTGACTGGT
GAGTACTCAACCAAGTCATTCTGAGAATAGTGTATGCGGCGACCGAGTTGCTCTTGCCCGGCGTCAATAC
GGGATAATACCGCGCCACATAGCAGAACTTTAAAAGTGCTCATCATTGGAAAACGTTCTTCGGGGCGAAA
ACTCTCAAGGATCTTACCGCTGTTGAGATCCAGTTCGATGTAACCCACTCGTGCACCCAACTGATCTTCA
GCATCTTTTACTTTCACCAGCGTTTCTGGGTGAGCAAAAACAGGAAGGCAAAATGCCGCAAAAAAGGGAA
TAAGGGCGACACGGAAATGTTGAATACTCATACTCTTCCTTTTTCAATATTATTGAAGCATTTATCAGGG
TTATTGTCTCATGAGCGGATACATATTTGAATGTATTTAGAAAAATAAACAAATAGGGGTTCCGCGCACA
TTTCCCCGAAAAGTGCCACCTGAC
